Addgene plasmid #180505: pCIneo-Nluc(W12stop)-2xC/D box
Purpose: Mammalian expression of Nluc(W12stop)-2xC/D box
Depositing lab: Masaharu Somiya. Depositing organization: The University of Osaka. Publication: Verification of extracellular vesicle-mediated functional mRNA delivery by RNA editing. Somiya M, Kuroda S. bioRxiv 2022.01.25.477620 10.1101/2022.01.25.477620.
Backbone
  Vector backbone: pCIneo
  Vector type: Mammalian Expression
  Selectable markers: Neomycin (select with G418)
Growth in bacteria
  Bacterial resistance: Ampicillin, 100 μg/mL
  Growth temperature: 37°C
  Growth strain: DH5alpha
  Copy number: High Copy
Gene/Insert
  Gene/Insert name: Nluc(W12stop)-2xC/D box
  Promoter: CMV
  Tag / fusion protein: FLAG (C terminal on insert)
  Cloning method: Gibson Cloning
  Sequencing primers: 5′ pMT2-F; 3′ EBV-R
Terms and licenses: Academic/Nonprofit Terms; Industry Terms: Not Available to Industry
Depositor comments: Please visit https://www.biorxiv.org/content/10.1101/2022.01.25.477620v1 for bioRxiv preprint.
How to cite: pCIneo-Nluc(W12stop)-2xC/D box was a gift from Masaharu Somiya (Addgene plasmid # 180505 ; http://n2t.net/addgene:180505 ; RRID:Addgene_180505)
