[The description below was written by a language model from this plasmid's Addgene catalogue record and pLannotate feature annotations shown in this document.]
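Description:
pCIneo-Nluc(W12stop)-2xC/D box is a 6,062 nt mammalian expression plasmid built on the pCIneo backbone. It is propagated in E. coli at high copy through a ColE1/pUC-type origin with ampicillin selection (β-lactamase under its own promoter), and it also carries an f1 origin for single-stranded DNA production. For selection in mammalian cells, an SV40 enhancer/early promoter drives the neo (nptII) gene followed by a synthetic poly(A) signal, which allows G418 selection of stable transfectants.

The expression cassette uses the human CMV immediate early enhancer and promoter, followed by the chimeric β-globin/immunoglobulin intron that improves transcript processing, and a T7 promoter that could support in vitro transcription. Downstream lies a human codon-optimized NanoLuc luciferase coding sequence with a C-terminal FLAG tag (annotated as a fragment of 3xFLAG), terminated by an SV40 polyadenylation signal. According to the name, the luciferase carries a premature stop codon in place of tryptophan 12, so the unmodified transcript should not yield full-length active enzyme. The name also indicates two C/D box elements, which are kink-turn RNA motifs recognised by the archaeal protein L7Ae. They are not annotated in the feature table but presumably sit in the unannotated region between the tag and the poly(A) signal.

The stated purpose is simply mammalian expression of this reporter. The associated publication concerns verifying functional mRNA delivery by extracellular vesicles through RNA editing. This suggests the transcript serves as a reporter whose luminescence is restored only when the stop codon is corrected by editing, with the C/D boxes likely serving as protein-binding handles on the mRNA. The record does not spell out these details.
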