Features (pLannotate 1.2.2; 21 found; start..end, strand, type, name):
    140..517     +  enhancer       CMV enhancer: human cytomegalovirus immediate early enhancer
    518..729     +  promoter       CMV promoter: human cytomegalovirus (CMV) immediate early promoter
    890..1022    +  intron         chimeric intron: chimera between introns from human β-globin and immunoglobulin heavy chain genes
   1067..1085    +  promoter       T7 promoter: promoter for bacteriophage T7 RNA polymerase
   1105..1617    +  CDS            Nluc: NanoLuc® luciferase human codon-optimized
   1617..1637    +  CDS            3xFLAG (fragment): three tandem FLAG® epitope tags
   1645..1663    +  misc_feature   MCS (fragment): pUC18/19 multiple cloning site
   1731..1748    -  promoter       T3 promoter (fragment): promoter for bacteriophage T3 RNA polymerase
   1766..1887    -  polyA_signal   SV40 poly(A) signal: SV40 polyadenylation signal
   1910..1978    -  CDS            large T antigen (fragment): large T antigen from SV40 (simian virus 40)
   2002..2069    +  CDS            lacZα (fragment): LacZα fragment of β-galactosidase; lacZ fragment
   2073..2501    +  rep_origin     f1 ori (sequence partly withheld): f1 bacteriophage origin of replication; arrow indicates direction of (+) strand synthesis
   2529..2580    -  misc_feature   bom (fragment): basis of mobility region from pBR322
   2645..3002    +  promoter       SV40 promoter: SV40 enhancer and early promoter
   3053..3844    +  CDS            neo: KKA2_KLEPN - Also known as kan, nptII. Experimental evidence at protein level: Swiss-Prot protein existence level 1. Resistance to kanamycin, neomycin, paromomycin, ribostamycin, butirosin and gentamicin B. From Klebsiella pneumoniae.
   3911..3959    +  polyA_signal   poly(A) signal: synthetic polyadenylation signal
   3984..4033    -  misc_feature   bom (fragment): basis of mobility region from pBR322
   4135..4170    -  CDS            rop (fragment): Rop protein, which maintains plasmids at low copy number; rop
   4265..4369    +  promoter       AmpR promoter: bla
   4370..5230    +  CDS            AmpR: β-lactamase; bla; confers resistance to ampicillin, carbenicillin, and related antibiotics
   5401..5989    +  rep_origin     ori: high-copy-number ColE1/pMB1/pBR322/pUC origin of replication
>Addgene plasmid #180505 | pCIneo-Nluc(W12stop)-2xC/D box | addgene full sequence | sequence record 357073 | Addgene NGS Result
TCAATATTGGCCATTAGCCATATTATTCATTGGTTATATAGCATAAATCAATATTGGCTATTGGCCATTG
CATACGTTGTATCTATATCATAATATGTACATTTATATTGGCTCATGTCCAATATGACCGCCATGTTGGC
ATTGATTATTGACTAGTTATTAATAGTAATCAATTACGGGGTCATTAGTTCATAGCCCATATATGGAGTT
CCGCGTTACATAACTTACGGTAAATGGCCCGCCTGGCTGACCGCCCAACGACCCCCGCCCATTGACGTCA
ATAATGACGTATGTTCCCATAGTAACGCCAATAGGGACTTTCCATTGACGTCAATGGGTGGAGTATTTAC
GGTAAACTGCCCACTTGGCAGTACATCAAGTGTATCATATCCCAAGTCCGCCCCCTATTGACGTCAATGA
CGGTAAATGGCCCGCCTGGCATTATGCCCAGTACATGACCTTACGGGACTTTCCTACTTGGCAGTACATC
TACGTATTAGTCATCGCTATTACCATGGTGATGCGGTTTTGGCAGTACACCAATGGGCGTGGATAGCGGT
TTGACTCACGGGGATTTCCAAGTCTCCACCCCATTGACGTCAATGGGAGTTTGTTTTGGCACCAAAATCA
ACGGGACTTTCCAAAATGTCGTAACAACTGCGATCGCCCGCCCCGTTGACGCAAATGGGCGGTAGGCGTG
TACGGTGGGAGGTCTATATAAGCAGAGCTCGTTTAGTGAACCGTCAGATCACTAGAAGCTTTATTGCGGT
AGTTTATCACAGTTAAATTGCTAACGCAGTCAGTGCTTCTGACACAACAGTCTCGAACTTAAGCTGCAGT
GACTCTCTTAAGGTAGCCTTGCAGAAGTTGGTCGTGAGGCACTGGGCAGGTAAGTATCAAGGTTACAAGA
CAGGTTTAAGGAGACCAATAGAAACTGGGCTTGTCGAGACAGAGAAGACTCTTGCGTTTCTGATAGGCAC
CTATTGGTCTTACTGACATCCACTTTGCCTTTCTCTCCACAGGTGTCCACTCCCAGTTCAATTACAGCTC
TTAAGGCTAGAGTACTTAATACGACTCACTATAGGCTAGCCTCGAGAATTCGCCATGGTCTTCACACTCG
AAGATTTCGTTGGGGACTAGCGACAGACAGCCGGCTACAACCTGGACCAAGTCCTTGAACAGGGAGGTGT
GTCCAGTTTGTTTCAGAATCTCGGGGTGTCCGTAACTCCGATCCAAAGGATTGTCCTGAGCGGTGAAAAT
GGGCTGAAGATCGACATCCATGTCATCATCCCGTATGAAGGTCTGAGCGGCGACCAAATGGGCCAGATCG
AAAAAATTTTTAAGGTGGTGTACCCTGTGGATGATCATCACTTTAAGGTGATCCTGCACTATGGCACACT
GGTAATCGACGGGGTTACGCCGAACATGATCGACTATTTCGGACGGCCGTATGAAGGCATCGCCGTGTTC
GACGGCAAAAAGATCACTGTAACAGGGACCCTGTGGAACGGCAACAAAATTATCGACGAGCGCCTGATCA
ACCCCGACGGCTCCCTGCTGTTCCGAGTAACCATCAACGGAGTGACCGGCTGGCGGCTGTGCGAACGCAT
TCTGGCGGACTACAAAGACGATGACGACAAGTAAGGATCCTCTAGAGTCGACCCGGGCGGGGCGTGATCC
GAAAGGTGACCCGGATCTGGGGCGTGATCCGAAAGGTGACCCGCCGCTTCCCTTTAGTGAGGGTTAATGC
TTCGAGCAGACATGATAAGATACATTGATGAGTTTGGACAAACCACAACTAGAATGCAGTGAAAAAAATG
CTTTATTTGTGAAATTTGTGATGCTATTGCTTTATTTGTAACCATTATAAGCTGCAATAAACAAGTTAAC
AACAACAATTGCATTCATTTTATGTTTCAGGTTCAGGGGGAGATGTGGGAGGTTTTTTAAAGCAAGTAAA
ACCTCTACAAATGTGGTAAAATCCGATAAGGATCGATCCGGGCTGGCGTAATAGCGAAGAGGCCCGCACC
GATCGCCCTTCCCAACAGTTGCGCAGCCTGAATGGCGAATGG
[124 nt withheld, positions 2073-2196]
C
[91 nt withheld, positions 2198-2288]
A
[49 nt withheld, positions 2290-2338]
CCTTTGACGTTGGAGTCCACGTTCTTT
[37 nt withheld, positions 2366-2402]
ACCCTATCTCGGTCTATTCTTTTGATTTATAAGGGATTTTGCCGATTTCGGCCTATTGGTTAAAAAATGA
GCTGATTTAACAAAAATTTAACGCGAATTTTAACAAAATATTAACGCTTACAATTTCCTGATGCGGTATT
TTCTCCTTACGCATCTGTGCGGTATTTCACACCGCATACGCGGATCTGCGCAGCACCATGGCCTGAAATA
ACCTCTGAAAGAGGAACTTGGTTAGGTACCTTCTGAGGCGGAAAGAACCAGCTGTGGAATGTGTGTCAGT
TAGGGTGTGGAAAGTCCCCAGGCTCCCCAGCAGGCAGAAGTATGCAAAGCATGCATCTCAATTAGTCAGC
AACCAGGTGTGGAAAGTCCCCAGGCTCCCCAGCAGGCAGAAGTATGCAAAGCATGCATCTCAATTAGTCA
GCAACCATAGTCCCGCCCCTAACTCCGCCCATCCCGCCCCTAACTCCGCCCAGTTCCGCCCATTCTCCGC
CCCATGGCTGACTAATTTTTTTTATTTATGCAGAGGCCGAGGCCGCCTCGGCCTCTGAGCTATTCCAGAA
GTAGTGAGGAGGCTTTTTTGGAGGCCTAGGCTTTTGCAAAAAGCTTGATTCTTCTGACACAACAGTCTCG
AACTTAAGGCTAGAGCCACCATGATTGAACAAGATGGATTGCACGCAGGTTCTCCGGCCGCTTGGGTGGA
GAGGCTATTCGGCTATGACTGGGCACAACAGACAATCGGCTGCTCTGATGCCGCCGTGTTCCGGCTGTCA
GCGCAGGGGCGCCCGGTTCTTTTTGTCAAGACCGACCTGTCCGGTGCCCTGAATGAACTGCAGGACGAGG
CAGCGCGGCTATCGTGGCTGGCCACGACGGGCGTTCCTTGCGCAGCTGTGCTCGACGTTGTCACTGAAGC
GGGAAGGGACTGGCTGCTATTGGGCGAAGTGCCGGGGCAGGATCTCCTGTCATCTCACCTTGCTCCTGCC
GAGAAAGTATCCATCATGGCTGATGCAATGCGGCGGCTGCATACGCTTGATCCGGCTACCTGCCCATTCG
ACCACCAAGCGAAACATCGCATCGAGCGAGCACGTACTCGGATGGAAGCCGGTCTTGTCGATCAGGATGA
TCTGGACGAAGAGCATCAGGGGCTCGCGCCAGCCGAACTGTTCGCCAGGCTCAAGGCGCGCATGCCCGAC
GGCGAGGATCTCGTCGTGACCCATGGCGATGCCTGCTTGCCGAATATCATGGTGGAAAATGGCCGCTTTT
CTGGATTCATCGACTGTGGCCGGCTGGGTGTGGCGGACCGCTATCAGGACATAGCGTTGGCTACCCGTGA
TATTGCTGAAGAGCTTGGCGGCGAATGGGCTGACCGCTTCCTCGTGCTTTACGGTATCGCCGCTCCCGAT
TCGCAGCGCATCGCCTTCTATCGCCTTCTTGACGAGTTCTTCTGAGCGGGACTCTGGGGTTCGAAATGAC
CGACCAAGCGACGCCCAACCTGCCATCACGATGGCCGCAATAAAATATCTTTATTTTCATTACATCTGTG
TGTTGGTTTTTTGTGTGAATCGATAGCGATAAGGATACGCGTATGGTGCACTCTCAGTACAATCTGCTCT
GATGCCGCATAGTTAAGCCAGCCCCGACACCCGCCAACACCCGCTGACGCGCCCTGACGGGCTTGTCTGC
TCCCGGCATCCGCTTACAGACAAGCTGTGACCGTCTCCGGGAGCTGCATGTGTCAGAGGTTTTCACCGTC
ATCACCGAAACGCGCGAGACGAAAGGGCCTCGTGATACGCCTATTTTTATAGGTTAATGTCATGATAATA
ATGGTTTCTTAGACGTCAGGTGGCACTTTTCGGGGAAATGTGCGCGGAACCCCTATTTGTTTATTTTTCT
AAATACATTCAAATATGTATCCGCTCATGAGACAATAACCCTGATAAATGCTTCAATAATATTGAAAAAG
GAAGAGTATGAGTATTCAACATTTCCGTGTCGCCCTTATTCCCTTTTTTGCGGCATTTTGCCTTCCTGTT
TTTGCTCACCCAGAAACGCTGGTGAAAGTAAAAGATGCTGAAGATCAGTTGGGTGCACGAGTGGGTTACA
TCGAACTGGATCTCAACAGCGGTAAGATCCTTGAGAGTTTTCGCCCCGAAGAACGTTTTCCAATGATGAG
CACTTTTAAAGTTCTGCTATGTGGCGCGGTATTATCCCGTATTGACGCCGGGCAAGAGCAACTCGGTCGC
CGCATACACTATTCTCAGAATGACTTGGTTGAGTACTCACCAGTCACAGAAAAGCATCTTACGGATGGCA
TGACAGTAAGAGAATTATGCAGTGCTGCCATAACCATGAGTGATAACACTGCGGCCAACTTACTTCTGAC
AACGATCGGAGGACCGAAGGAGCTAACCGCTTTTTTGCACAACATGGGGGATCATGTAACTCGCCTTGAT
CGTTGGGAACCGGAGCTGAATGAAGCCATACCAAACGACGAGCGTGACACCACGATGCCTGTAGCAATGG
CAACAACGTTGCGCAAACTATTAACTGGCGAACTACTTACTCTAGCTTCCCGGCAACAATTAATAGACTG
GATGGAGGCGGATAAAGTTGCAGGACCACTTCTGCGCTCGGCCCTTCCGGCTGGCTGGTTTATTGCTGAT
AAATCTGGAGCCGGTGAGCGTGGGTCTCGCGGTATCATTGCAGCACTGGGGCCAGATGGTAAGCCCTCCC
GTATCGTAGTTATCTACACGACGGGGAGTCAGGCAACTATGGATGAACGAAATAGACAGATCGCTGAGAT
AGGTGCCTCACTGATTAAGCATTGGTAACTGTCAGACCAAGTTTACTCATATATACTTTAGATTGATTTA
AAACTTCATTTTTAATTTAAAAGGATCTAGGTGAAGATCCTTTTTGATAATCTCATGACCAAAATCCCTT
AACGTGAGTTTTCGTTCCACTGAGCGTCAGACCCCGTAGAAAAGATCAAAGGATCTTCTTGAGATCCTTT
TTTTCTGCGCGTAATCTGCTGCTTGCAAACAAAAAAACCACCGCTACCAGCGGTGGTTTATTTGCCGGAT
CAAGAGCTACCAACTCTTTTTCCGAAGGTAACTGGCTTCAGCAGAGCGCAGATACCAAATACTGTTCTTC
TAGTGTAGCCGTAGTTAGGCCACCACTTCAAGAACTCTGTAGCACCGCCTACATACCTCGCTCTGCTAAT
CCTGTTACCAGTGGCTGCTGCCAGTGGCGATAAGTCGTGTCTTACCGGGTTGGACTCAAGACGATAGTTA
CCGGATAAGGCGCAGCGGTCGGGCTGAACGGGGGGTTCGTGCACACAGCCCAGCTTGGAGCGAACGACCT
ACACCGAACTGAGATACCTACAGCGTGAGCTATGAGAAAGCGCCACGCTTCCCGAAGGGAGAAAGGCGGA
CAGGTATCCGGTAAGCGGCAGGGTCGGAACAGGAGAGCGCACGAGGGAGCTTCCAGGGGGAAACGCCTGG
TATCTTTATAGTCCTGTCGGGTTTCGCCACCTCTGACTTGAGCGTCGATTTTTGTGATGCTCGTCAGGGG
GGCGGAGCCTATGGAAAAACGCCAGCAACGCGGCCTTTTTACGGTTCCTGGCCTTTTGCTGGCCTTTTGC
TCACATGGCTCGACAGATCT
